>Addgene plasmid #128582 | pBABE-hygro-2xMyc-Rac1-Q61L | addgene full sequence | sequence record 253118 | Addgene NGS Result
CTGAATATGGGCCAAACAGGATATCTGTGGTAAGCAGTTCCTGCCCCGGCTCAGGGCCAAGAACAGATGG
AACAGCTGAATATGGGCCAAACAGGATATCTGTGGTAAGCAGTTCCTGCCCCGGCTCAGGGCCAAGAACA
GATGGTCCCCAGATGCGGTCCAGCCCTCAGCAGTTTCTAGAGAACCATCAGATGTTTCCAGGGTGCCCCA
AGGACCTGAAATGACCCTGTGCCTTATTTGAACTAACCAATCAGTTCGCTTCTCGCTTCTGTTCGCGCGC
TTCTGCTCCCCGAGCTCAATAAAAGAGCCCACAACCCCTCACTCGGGGCGCCAGTCCTCCGATTGACTGA
GTCGCCCGGGTACCCGTGTATCCAATAAACCCTCTTGCAGTTGCATCCGACTTGTGGTCTCGCTGTTCCT
TGGGAGGGTCTCCTCTGAGTGATTGACTACCCGTCAGCGGGGGTCTTTCATTTGGGGGCTCGTCCGGGAT
CGGGAGACCCCTGCCCAGGGACCACCGACCCACCACCGGGAGGCAAGCTGGCCAGCAACTTATCTGTGTC
TGTCCGATTGTCTAGTGTCTATGACTGATTTTATGCGCCTGCGTCGGTACTAGTTAGCTAACTAGCTCTG
TATCTGGCGGACCCGTGGTGGAACTGACGAGTTCTGAACACCCGGCCGCAACCCTGGGAGACGTCCCAGG
GACTTTGGGGGCCGTTTTTGTGGCCCGACCTGAGGAAGGGAGTCGATGTGGAATCCGACCCCGTCAGGAT
ATGTGGTTCTGGTAGGAGACGAGAACCTAAAACAGTTCCCGCCTCCGTCTGAATTTTTGCTTTCGGTTTG
GAACCGAAGCCGCGCGTCTTGTCTGCTGCAGCGCTGCAGCATCGTTCTGTGTTGTCTCTGTCTGACTGTG
TTTCTGTATTTGTCTGAAAATTAGGGCCAGACTGTTACCACTCCCTTAAGTTTGACCTTAGGTCACTGGA
AAGATGTCGAGCGGATCGCTCACAACCAGTCGGTAGATGTCAAGAAGAGACGTTGGGTTACCTTCTGCTC
TGCAGAATGGCCAACCTTTAACGTCGGATGGCCGCGAGACGGCACCTTTAACCGAGACCTCATCACCCAG
GTTAAGATCAAGGTCTTTTCACCTGGCCCGCATGGACACCCAGACCAGGTCCCCTACATCGTGACCTGGG
AAGCCTTGGCTTTTGACCCCCCTCCCTGGGTCAAGCCCTTTGTACACCCTAAGCCTCCGCCTCCTCTTCC
TCCATCCGCCCCGTCTCTCCCCCTTGAACCTCCTCGTTCGACCCCGCCTCGATCCTCCCTTTATCCAGCC
CTCACTCCTTCTCTAGGCGCCGGCCGGATCCACCATGGAGCAGAAGCTGATCTCAGAGGAGGATCTGGAG
CAGAAGCTGATCTCAGAGGAGGATCTGGATATCCAGCACAGTGGCGGCCGCCAGGCCATCAAGTGTGTGG
TGGTGGGAGACGGAGCTGTTGGTAAAACCTGCCTGCTCATCAGTTACACGACCAATGCATTTCCTGGAGA
GTACATCCCCACCGTCTTTGACAACTATTCTGCCAATGTTATGGTAGATGGAAAACCAGTGAATCTGGGC
CTATGGGACACAGCTGGACTAGAAGATTATGACAGATTGCGTCCCCTCTCCTACCCGCAGACAGACGTGT
TCTTAATTTGCTTTTCCCTTGTGAGTCCTGCATCATTTGAAAATGTCCGTGCAAAGTGGTATCCTGAAGT
GCGACACCACTGTCCCAATACTCCTATCATCCTCGTGGGGACGAAGCTTGATCTTAGGGATGATAAGGAC
ACCATTGAGAAGCTGAAGGAGAAGAAGCTGACTCCCATCACCTACCCGCAGGGGCTGGCCATGGCGAAAG
AGATCGGTGCTGTCAAATACCTGGAGTGCTCAGCTCTCACACAGCGAGGACTCAAGACAGTGTTTGACGA
AGCTATCCGAGCGGTTCTCTGTCCCCCTCCTGTCAAGAAGAGGAAGAGAAAATGCCTGCTGTTGTAAGAA
TTCGCCAGCACAGTGGTCGACCCTGTGGAATGTGTGTCAGTTAGGGTGTGGAAAGTCCCCAGGCTCCCCA
GCAGGCAGAAGTATGCAAAGCATGCATCTCAATTAGTCAGCAACCAGGTGTGGAAAGTCCCCAGGCTCCC
CAGCAGGCAGAAGTATGCAAAGCATGCATCTCAATTAGTCAGCAACCATAGTCCCGCCCCTAACTCCGCC
CATCCCGCCCCTAACTCCGCCCAGTTCCGCCCATTCTCCGCCCCATGGCTGACTAATTTTTTTTATTTAT
GCAGAGGCCGAGGCCGCCTCGGCCTCTGAGCTATTCCAGAAGTAGTGAGGAGGCTTTTTTGGAGGCCTAG
GCTTTTGCAAAAAGCTTGCCAGCTGGGGCGCCCTCTGGTAAGGTTGGGAAGCCCTGCAGATCTGATCCCG
GGGGGCAATGAGATATGAAAAAGCCTGAACTCACCGCGACGTCTGTCGAGAAGTTTCTGATCGAAAAGTT
CGACAGCGTCTCCGACCTGATGCAGCTCTCGGAGGGCGAAGAATCTCGTGCTTTCAGCTTCGATGTAGGA
GGGCGTGGATATGTCCTGCGGGTAAATAGCTGCGCCGATGGTTTCTACAAAGATCGTTATGTTTATCGGC
ACTTTGCATCGGCCGCGCTCCCGATTCCGGAAGTGCTTGACATTGGGGAATTTAGCGAGAGCCTGACCTA
TTGCATCTCCCGCCGTGCACAGGGTGTCACGTTGCAAGACCTGCCTGAAACCGAACTGCCCGCTGTTCTG
CAGCCGGTCGCGGAGGCCATGGATGCGATCGCTGCGGCCGATCTTAGCCAGACGAGCGGGTTCGGCCCAT
TCGGACCGCAAGGAATCGGTCAATACACTACATGGCGTGATTTCATATGCGCGATTGCTGATCCCCATGT
GTATCACTGGCAAACTGTGATGGACGACACCGTCAGTGCGTCCGTCGCGCAGGCTCTCGATGAGCTGATG
CTTTGGGCCGAGGACTGCCCCGAAGTCCGGCACCTCGTGCACGCGGATTTCGGCTCCAACAATGTCCTGA
CGGACAATGGCCGCATAACAGCGGTCATTGACTGGAGCGAGGCGATGTTCGGGGATTCCCAATACGAGGT
CGCCAACATCTTCTTCTGGAGGCCGTGGTTGGCTTGTATGGAGCAGCAGACGCGCTACTTCGAGCGGAGG
CATCCGGAGCTTGCAGGATCGCCGCGGCTCCGGGCGTATATGCTCCGCATTGGTCTTGACCAACTCTATC
AGAGCTTGGTTGACGGCAATTTCGATGATGCAGCTTGGGCGCAGGGTCGATGCGACGCAATCGTCCGATC
CGGAGCCGGGACTGTCGGGCGTACACAAATCGCCCGCAGAAGCGCGGCCGTCTGGACCGATGGCTGTGTA
GAAGTACTCGCCGATAGTGGAAACCGACGCCCCAGCACTCGTCCGAGGGCAAAGGAATAGAGTAGATGCC
GACCGGGATCTATCGATGCGGCGGGTGTGGTGGTTACGCGTAATCTGCTGCTTGCAAACAAAAAAACCAC
CGCTACCAGCGGTGGTTTGTTTGCCGGATCAAGAGCTACCAACTCTTTTTCCGAAGGTAACTGGCTTCAG
CAGAGCGCAGATACCAAATACTGTTCTTCTAGTGTAGCCGTAGTTAGGCCACCACTTCAAGAACTCTGTA
GCACCGCCTACATACCTCGCTCTGCTAATCCTGTTACCAGTGGCTGCTGCCAGTGGCGATAAGTCGTGTC
TTACCGGGTTGGACTCAAGACGATAGTTACCGGATAAGGCGCAGCGGTCGGGCTGAACGGGGGGTTCGTG
CACACAGCCCAGCTTGGAGCGAACGACCTACACCGAACTGAGATACCTACAGCGTGAGCTATGAGAAAGC
GCCACGCTTCCCGAAGGGAGAAAGGCGGACAGGTATCCGGTAAGCGGCAGGGTCGGAACAGGAGAGCGCA
CGAGGGAGCTTCCAGGGGGAAACGCCTGGTATCTTTATAGTCCTGTCGGGTTTCGCCACCTCTGACTTGA
GCGTCGATTTTTGTGATGCTCGTCAGGGGGGCGGAGCCTATGGAAAAACGCCAGCAACGCATCGATAAAA
TAAAAGATTTTATTTAGTCTCCAGAAAAAGGGGGGAATGAAAGACCCCACCTGTAGGTTTGGCAAGCTAG
CTTAAGTAACGCCATTTTGCAAGGCATGGAAAAATACATAACTGAGAATAGAGAAGTTCAGATCAAGGTC
AGGAACAGATGGAACAGCTGAATATGGGCCAAACAGGATATCTGTGGTAAGCAGTTCCTGCCCCGGCTCA
GGGCCAAGAACAGATGGAACAGCTGAATATGGGCCAAACAGGATATCTGTGGTAAGCAGTTCCTGCCCCG
GCTCAGGGCCAAGAACAGATGGTCCCCAGATGCGGTCCAGCCCTCAGCAGTTTCTAGAGAACCATCAGAT
GTTTCCAGGGTGCCCCAAGGACCTGAAATGACCCTGTGCCTTATTTGAACTAACCAATCAGTTCGCTTCT
CGCTTCTGTTCGCGCGCTTCTGCTCCCCGAGCTCAATAAAAGAGCCCACAACCCCTCACTCGGGGCGCCA
GTCCTCCGATTGACTGAGTCGCCCGGGTACCCGTGTATCCAATAAACCCTCTTGCAGTTGCATCCGACTT
GTGGTCTCGCTGTTCCTTGGGAGGGTCTCCTCTGAGTGATTGACTACCCGTCAGCGGGGGTCTTTCACAT
GCAGCATGTATCAAAATTAATTTGGTTTTTTTTCTTAAGTATTTACATTAAATGGCCATAGTGCGGCCGC
AAATCAATCTAAAGTATATATGAGTAAACTTGGTCTGACAGTTACCAATGCTTAATCAGTGAGGCACCTA
TCTCAGCGATCTGTCTATTTCGTTCATCCATAGTTGCCTGACTCCCCGTCGTGTAGATAACTACGATACG
GGAGGGCTTACCATCTGGCCCCAGTGCTGCAATGATACCGCGAGACCCACGCTCACCGGCTCCAGATTTA
TCAGCAATAAACCAGCCAGCCGGAAGGGCCGAGCGCAGAAGTGGTCCTGCAACTTTATCCGCCTCCATCC
AGTCTATTAATTGTTGCCGGGAAGCTAGAGTAAGTAGTTCGCCAGTTAATAGTTTGCGCAACGTTGTTGC
CATTGCTACAGGCATCGTGGTGTCACGCTCGTCGTTTGGTATGGCTTCATTCAGCTCCGGTTCCCAACGA
TCAAGGCGAGTTACATGATCCCCCATGTTGTGCAAAAAAGCGGTTAGCTCCTTCGGTCCTCCGATCGTTG
TCAGAAGTAAGTTGGCCGCAGTGTTATCACTCATGGTTATGGCAGCACTGCATAATTCTCTTACTGTCAT
GCCATCCGTAAGATGCTTTTCTGTGACTGGTGAGTACTCAACCAAGTCATTCTGAGAATAGTGTATGCGG
CGACCGAGTTGCTCTTGCCCGGCGTCAATACGGGATAATACCGCGCCACATAGCAGAACTTTAAAAGTGC
TCATCATTGGAAAACGTTCTTCGGGGCGAAAACTCTCAAGGATCTTACCGCTGTTGAGATCCAGTTCGAT
GTAACCCACTCGTGCACCCAACTGATCTTCAGCATCTTTTACTTTCACCAGCGTTTCTGGGTGAGCAAAA
ACAGGAAGGCAAAATGCCGCAAAAAAGGGAATAAGGGCGACACGGAAATGTTGAATACTCATACTCTTCC
TTTTTCAATATTATTGAAGCATTTATCAGGGTTATTGTCTCATGAGCGGATACATATTTGAATGTATTTA
GAAAAATAAACAAATAGGGGTTCCGCGCACATTTCCCCGAAAAGTGCCACCTGCAGC
Features (pLannotate 1.2.2; 12 found; start..end, strand, type, name):
      1..470     +  LTR            LTR: long terminal repeat from Moloney murine leukemia virus
    594..868     +  misc_feature   MESV Ψ (fragment): packaging signal of murine embryonic stem cell virus
    935..1351    +  CDS            gag (truncated): truncated Moloney murine leukemia virus (MMLV) gag gene lacking the start codon
   1452..2024    +  CDS            RAC1: RAC1_BOVIN - Experimental evidence at protein level: Swiss-Prot protein existence level 1. Plasma membrane-associated small GTPase which cycles between active GTP-bound and inactive GDP-bound states. In its active state, binds to a variety of effector proteins to regulate cellular responses such as secretory processes, phagocytosis of apoptotic cells, epithelial cell polarization, neurons adhesion, migration and differentiation, and growth-factor induced formation of membrane ruffles. Rac1 p21/rho GDI heterodimer is the active component of the cytosolic factor sigma 1, which is involved in sti
   2062..2391    +  promoter       SV40 promoter: SV40 enhancer and early promoter
   2465..3487    +  CDS            hph: KHYB_ECOLX - Experimental evidence at protein level: Swiss-Prot protein existence level 1. The aminoglycoside phosphotransferases achieve inactivation of their antibiotic substrates by phosphorylation. Only phosphorylates hygromycin and closely related compounds such as demethyl analogs and destomycin. From Escherichia coli.
   3518..3540    +  rep_origin     f1 ori (fragment): f1 bacteriophage origin of replication; arrow indicates direction of (+) strand synthesis
   3537..4106    +  rep_origin     ori: high-copy-number ColE1/pMB1/pBR322/pUC origin of replication
   4166..4287    +  LTR            3' LTR (ΔU3) (fragment): self-inactivating 3' long terminal repeat (LTR) from Moloney murine leukemia virus
   4288..4757    +  LTR            LTR: long terminal repeat from Moloney murine leukemia virus
   4872..5732    -  CDS            AmpR: β-lactamase; bla; confers resistance to ampicillin, carbenicillin, and related antibiotics
   5733..5837    -  promoter       AmpR promoter: bla
