[The description below was written by a language model from this plasmid's Addgene catalogue record and pLannotate feature annotations shown in this document.]
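Description:
pBABE-hygro-2xMyc-Rac1-Q61L is a Moloney murine leukemia virus-based retroviral expression vector built on the pBABE-hygro backbone, intended for expression of a mutant Rac1 GTPase in mammalian cells, either by transfection or after packaging into retroviral particles. In bacteria it is maintained through a high-copy ColE1/pUC-type origin and selected with ampicillin via a β-lactamase gene driven by its own promoter. An unusual point in the feature table is that the annotated origin lies between the two LTRs, downstream of the hygromycin cassette, whereas AmpR sits outside the proviral region. Only a very short f1 ori fragment is detected.

The proviral unit begins with a 5' LTR, followed by a packaging signal and a truncated gag segment lacking its start codon, which together promote efficient encapsidation of the genomic RNA. No separate promoter is annotated upstream of the insert, so transcription of the Rac1 cassette is expected to come from the 5' LTR, as is standard for pBABE vectors. The insert is mouse Rac1 carrying the Gln61-to-Leu substitution, widely used as a GTPase-deficient, constitutively active form, with two Myc epitopes fused at the N-terminus for detection or immunoprecipitation. The annotation tool matched the coding sequence to the bovine orthologue and did not call the Myc tags separately. Downstream, an SV40 enhancer/early promoter drives the hygromycin phosphotransferase gene, allowing selection of stably transduced cells. The 3' end carries a full LTR, preceded by a short fragment annotated as a ΔU3 LTR. The plasmid was deposited in connection with work on oncogenic RAC1 signalling in melanoma.
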