Addgene plasmid #128582: pBABE-hygro-2xMyc-Rac1-Q61L
Purpose: For mammalian cell expression of Q61L mutant murine RAC1 carrying 2x Myc epitope tag sequences at the N-terminus.
Depositing lab: Julian Downward. Depositing organization: Francis Crick Institute. Publication: RAC1(P29S) Induces a Mesenchymal Phenotypic Switch via Serum Response Factor to Promote Melanoma Development and Therapy Resistance. Lionarons DA, Hancock DC, Rana S, East P, Moore C, Murillo MM, Carvalho J, Spencer-Dene B, Herbert E, Stamp G, Damry D, Calado DP, Rosewell I, Fritsch R, Neubig RR, Molina-Arcas M, Downward J. Cancer Cell. 2019 Jul 8;36(1):68-83.e9. doi: 10.1016/j.ccell.2019.05.015. Epub 2019 Jun 27. PubMed 31257073.
Backbone
  Vector backbone: pBABE-hygro
  Backbone manufacturer: Addgene plasmid 1765
  Vector type: Mammalian Expression, Retroviral
  Selectable markers: Hygromycin
Growth in bacteria
  Bacterial resistance: Ampicillin, 100 μg/mL
  Growth temperature: 37°C
  Growth strain: NEB Stable
  Copy number: High Copy
Gene/Insert
  Gene/Insert name: Rac1
  Species: M. musculus (mouse)
  Mutation: Changed Glutamine61 to Leucine.
  Entrez Gene: Rac1 (a.k.a. D5Ertd559e)
  Tag / fusion protein: 2xMyc epitope (N terminal on insert)
Terms and licenses: Academic/Nonprofit Terms; Industry Terms: Not Available to Industry
How to cite: pBABE-hygro-2xMyc-Rac1-Q61L was a gift from Julian Downward (Addgene plasmid # 128582 ; http://n2t.net/addgene:128582 ; RRID:Addgene_128582)
